>Addgene plasmid #225818 | pGLU_10 | addgene full sequence | sequence record 461200 | Addgene NGS Result
GTAAAACGACGGCCAGTCATGCATAATCCGCACGCATCTGGAATAAGGAAGTGCCATTCCGCCTGACCTT
AGCGTGCGAACAGCACGCTATTGTTGTATCATTACTCGCATCCATTCTCAGGCTGTCTCGTCTCGTCTCC
GAGCTCTTCAATGAGGAGTACGGCCAGCCTCGCAGAGCAGGATTCCCGTTGAGCACCGCCAGGTGCGAAT
AAGGGACAGTGAAGAAGGAACACCCGCTCGCGGGTGGGCCTACTTCACCTATCCTGCCCGGCTGACGCCG
TTGGATACACCAAGGAAAGTCTACACGAACCCTTTGGCAAAATCCTGTATATCGTGCGAAAAAGGATGGA
TATACCGAAAAAATCGCTATAATGACCCCGAAGCAGGGTTATGCAGCGGAAAAGTCGTTGGGATTGTCCT
GACCGAAGCGGGACAGGTCCACGAGCAGGCAATGCTTGTTGGGCATGGTGAGGTGGATGTCTTTCACTTC
CGGCACGCAGCCGAGGACTTTTTGCGCCATATCGTAAAGTGTGTGCTGAACGGATTCGCTTTCGTGTTCA
GCGAAAGAGGCGAGAAGGAGATTCCAAGCTTATTCAACATAGTTCCCTTCAAGAGCGATACAACGATTAT
AACGACCTTCCAATTTTTTGATACCATTTTGGTAGTACTCCTTCGGTTTTGCCTCAAAATAGGCCTCAGT
TTCGGCGATCACCTCTTCATTGCAGCCAAATTTTTTCCCTGCGAGCATCCTTTTGAGGTCTGAGAACAAG
AAAAAGTCGCTGGGGGCCAGATCTGGAGAATACGGCGGGTGGGGAAGCAATTCGAAGCCCAATTCATGAA
TTTTTGCCATCGTTCTCAATGACTTGTGGCACGGTGCGTTGTCTTGGTGGAACAACACTTTTTTCTTCTT
CATGTGGGGCCGTTTTGCCGCGATTTCGACCTTCAAACGCTCCAATAACGCCATATAATAGTCACTGTTG
ATGGTTTTTCCCTTCTCAAGATAATCGATAAAAATTATTCCATGCGCATCCCAAAAAACAGAGGCCATTA
CTTTGCCAGCGGACTTTTGAGTCTTTCCACGCTTCGGAGACGGTTCACCGGTCGCTGTCCACTCAGCCGA
CTGTCGATTGGACTCAGGAGTGTAGTGATGGAGCCATGTTTCATCCATTGTCACATATCGACGGAAAAAC
TCGGGTGTATTACGAGTTAACAGCTGCAAACACCGCTTAGAATCATCAACACGTCGTTGTTTTTGGTCAA
ATGTGAGCTCGCGCGGCACCCATTTCGCACAGAGCTTCCGCATATCCAAATATTGATGAATGATATGACC
AACACGTTCCTTTGATATCTTTAAGGCCTCTGCTATCTCGATCAACTTCATTTTACGGTCATTCAAAATC
ATTTTGTGGATTTTTTTGATGTTTTCGTCGGTAACCACCTCTTTCGGGCGTCCACTGCGTTCACCGTCCT
CCGTGCTCATTTCACCACGCTTGAATTTTGCATACCAATCAATTATTGTTGATTTCCCTGGGGCAGAGTC
CGGAAACTCATTATCAAGCCAAGTTTTTGCTTCCACTGTATTTTTTCCCTTCAGAAAACAGTATTTTATC
AAAACACGAAATTCCTTTTTTTCCATTGAGACCCAGTCGAAAGTGAAACGTGATTTCATGCGTCATTTTG
AACATTTTGTAAATCTTATTTAATAATGTGTGCGGCAATTCACATTTAATTTATGAATGTTTTCTTAACA
TCGCGGCAACTCAAGAAACGGCAGGTTCGGATCTTAGCTACTAGAGAAAGAGGAGAAATACTAGATGGTG
AGTAAGGGTGAAGCCGTGATTAAAGAGTTCATGCGCTTCAAAGTGCATATGGAGGGCTCAATGAACGGCC
ATGAATTTGAAATTGAAGGTGAAGGAGAAGGCCGTCCGTATGAGGGCACCCAGACCGCCAAACTGAAAGT
CACAAAGGGTGGCCCGCTGCCGTTTTCGTGGGATATTTTATCCCCTCAATTCATGTACGGCAGCCGGGCG
TTTATTAAACACCCGGCGGATATCCCGGATTACTATAAGCAATCTTTTCCAGAAGGCTTTAAATGGGAGC
GCGTGATGAATTTTGAAGACGGAGGTGCTGTTACCGTGACCCAGGACACGAGCTTAGAAGACGGTACCTT
GATCTATAAGGTAAAGCTGCGTGGTACCAATTTCCCGCCGGATGGGCCAGTTATGCAGAAAAAGACTATG
GGCTGGGAAGCATCGACGGAGCGTCTTTACCCCGAAGACGGCGTCCTGAAAGGCGATATTAAAATGGCCC
TGCGACTGAAAGACGGCGGTCGCTACCTTGCAGATTTCAAAACAACGTATAAAGCGAAAAAACCTGTGCA
GATGCCCGGGGCGTACAACGTTGATCGCAAACTAGATATCACTTCACACAACGAAGATTACACGGTAGTC
GAACAGTATGAACGTAGCGAGGGGCGCCATAGCACCGGAGGCATGGATGAACTCTATAAATAATTCAGCC
AAAAAACTTAAGACCGCCGGTCTTGTCCACTACCTTGCAGTAATGCGGTGGACAGGATCGGCGGTTTTCT
TTTCTCTTCTCAAGACTGGGTCTCAAATGAATACATCCTATTCACAATCGAATTTACGACACAACCAAAT
TTTAATTTGGCTTTGCATTTTATCTTTTTTTAGCGTATTAAATGAAATGGTTTTGAACGTCAGCTTACCT
GATATTGCAAATGATTTTAATAAACCTCCTGCGAGTACAAACTGGGTGAACACAGCCTTTATGTTAACCT
TTTCCATTGGAACAGCTGTATATGGAAAGCTATCTGATCAATTAGGCATCAAAAGGTTACTCCTATTTGG
AATTATAATAAATTGTTTCGGGTCGGTAATTGGGTTTGTTGGCCATTCTTTCTTTTCCTTACTTATTATG
GCTCGTTTTATTCAAGGGGCTGGTGCAGCTGCATTTCCAGCACTCGTAATGGTTGTAGTTGCGCGCTATA
TTCCAAAGGAAAATAGGGGTAAAGCATTTGGTCTTATTGGATCGATAGTAGCCATGGGAGAAGGAGTCGG
TCCAGCGATTGGTGGAATGATAGCCCATTATATTCATTGGTCCTATCTTCTACTCATTCCTATGATAACA
ATTATCACTGTTCCGTTTCTTATGAAATTATTAAAGAAAGAAGTAAGGATAAAAGGTCATTTTGATATCA
AAGGAATTATACTAATGTCTGTAGGCATTGTATTTTTTATGTTGTTTACAACATCATATAGCATTTCTTT
TCTTATCGTTAGCGTGCTGTCATTCCTGATATTTGTAAAACATATCAGGAAAGTAACAGATCCTTTTGTT
GATCCCGGATTAGGGAAAAATATACCTTTTATGATTGGAGTTCTTTGTGGGGGAATTATATTTGGAACAG
TAGCAGGGTTTGTCTCTATGGTTCCTTATATGATGAAAGATGTTCACCAGCTAAGTACTGCCGAAATCGG
AAGTGTAATTATTTTCCCTGGAACAATGAGTGTCATTATTTTCGGCTACATTGGTGGGATACTTGTTGAT
AGAAGAGGTCCTTTATACGTGTTAAACATCGGAGTTACATTTCTTTCTGTTAGCTTTTTAACTGCTTCCT
TTCTTTTAGAAACAACATCATGGTTCATGACAATTATAATCGTATTTGTTTTAGGTGGGCTTTCGTTCAC
CAAAACAGTTATATCAACAATTGTTTCAAGTAGCTTGAAACAGCAGGAAGCTGGTGCTGGAATGAGTTTG
CTTAACTTTACCAGCTTTTTATCAGAGGGAACAGGTATTGCAATTGTAGGTGGTTTATTATCCATACCCT
TACTTGATCAAAGGTTGTTACCTATGGAAGTTGATCAGTCAACTTATCTGTATAGTAATTTGTTATTACT
TTTTTCAGGAATCATTGTCATTAGTTGGCTGGTTACCTTGAATGTATATAAACATTCTCAAAGGGATTTC
TAAGCTTATCGTTAAGGGATCAACTTTGGGAGAGAGTTCAAAATTGATCCTTTTTTTATAGACCGGGGAC
TTATCATCCAACCTGTTACGCTAGCATGAAGAGCACCCCAGGATACATAGATTACCACAACTCCGAGCCC
TTCCACCTAGCGTGCTAACCACGCACGCTATTGTTGTATAGGCTAGGTGGAGGCTCAGTGATGATAAGTC
TGCGATGGTGGATGCATGTGTCATGGTCATAGCTGTTTCCTGTGTGAAATTGTTATCCGCTCAGAGGGCA
CAATCCTATTCCGCGCTATCCGACAATCTCCAAGACATTAGGTGGAGTTCAGTTCGGCGTATGGCATATG
TCGCTGGAAAGAACATGTGAGCAAAAGGCCAGCAAAAGGCCAGGAACCGTAAAAAGGCCGCGTTGCTGGC
GTTACAGCTGGGCGCGCCCCATGTCAGCCGTTAAGTGTTCCTGTGTCACTCAAAATTGCTTTGAGAGGCT
CTAAGGGCTTCTCAGTGCGTTACATCCCTGGCTTGTTGTCCACAACCGTTAAACCTTAAAGGCTTTAAAA
GCCTTATATATTCTTTTTTTTCTTATAAAACTTAAAACCTTAGAGGCTATTTAAGTTGCTGATTTATATT
AATTTTATTGTTCAAACATGAGAGCTTAGTACGTGAAACATGAGAGCTTAGTACGTTAGCCATGAGAGCT
TAGTACGTTAGCCATGAGGGTTTAGTTCGTTAAACATGAGAGCTTAGTACGTTAAACATGAGAGCTTAGT
ACGTGAAACATGAGAGCTTAGTACGTACTATCAACAGGTTGAACTGCTGATCTTCAGATCGGCGCGCCGG
CCGGCCGAAGATCCTTTGATCTTTTCTACGGGGTCTGACGCTCTATTCAACAAAGCCGCCGTCCCGTCAA
GTCAGCGTAAATGGGTAGGGGGCTTCAAATCGTCCTCGTGATACCAATTCGGAGCCTGCTTTTTTGTACA
AACTTGTTGATAATGGCAATTCAAGGATCTTCACCTAGATCCTTTTAAATTAAAAATGAAGTTTTAAATC
AATCTAAAGTATATATGAGTAAACTTGGTCTGACAGTTACCAATGCTTAATCAGTGAGGCACCTATCTCA
GCGATCTGTCTATTTCGTTCATCCATAGTTGCCTGACTCCCCGTCGTGTAGATAACTACGATACGGGAGG
GCTTACCATCTGGCCCCAGTGCTGCAATGATACCGCGAGAGCCACGCTCACCGGCTCCAGATTTATCAGC
AATAAACCAGCCAGCCGGAAGGGCCGAGCGCAGAAGTGGTCCTGCAACTTTATCCGCCTCCATCCAGTCT
ATTAATTGTTGCCGGGAAGCTAGAGTAAGTAGTTCGCCAGTTAATAGTTTGCGCAACGTTGTTGCCATTG
CTACAGGCATCGTGGTGTCACGCTCGTCGTTTGGTATGGCTTCATTCAGCTCCGGTTCCCAACGATCAAG
GCGAGTTACATGATCCCCCATGTTGTGCAAAAAAGCGGTTAGCTCCTTCGGTCCTCCGATCGTTGTCAGA
AGTAAGTTGGCCGCAGTGTTATCACTCATGGTTATGGCAGCACTGCATAATTCTCTTACTGTCATGCCAT
CCGTAAGATGCTTTTCTGTGACTGGTGAGTACTCAACCAAGTCATTCTGAGAATAGTGTATGCGGCGACC
GAGTTGCTCTTGCCCGGCGTCAATACGGGATAATACCGCGCCACATAGCAGAACTTTAAAAGTGCTCATC
ATTGGAAAACGTTCTTCGGGGCGAAAACTCTCAAGGATCTTACCGCTGTTGAGATCCAGTTCGATGTAAC
CCACTCGTGCACCCAACTGATCTTCAGCATCTTTTACTTTCACCAGCGTTTCTGGGTGAGCAAAAACAGG
AAGGCAAAATGCCGCAAAAAAGGGAATAAGGGCGACACGGAAATGTTGAATACTCATACTCTTCCTTTTT
CAATATTATTGAAGCATTTATCAGGGTTATTGTCTCATGAGCGGATACATATTTGAATGTATTTAGAAAA
ATAAACAAATAGGGGTTCCGCGCACATTTCCCCGAAAAGTGCCAGATACCTGAAACAAAACCCATCGTAC
GGCCAAGGAAGTCTCCAATAACTGTGATCCACCACAAGCGCCAGGGTTTTCCCAGTCACGACGTT
Features (pLannotate 1.2.2; 8 found; start..end, strand, type, name):
    161..269     -  oriT           oriT: incP origin of transfer
   1815..2510    +  CDS            mScarlet-I: mScarlet-I is a basic (constitutively fluorescent) red fluorescent protein published in 2016, derived from synthetic construct. It is reported to be a rapidly-maturing monomer with moderate acid sensitivity.
   2618..3993    +  CDS            TcR (fragment): tetracycline efflux protein; Bacillus subtilis tetL; confers resistance to tetracycline
   4432..4820    -  rep_origin     R6K γ ori: γ replication origin from E. coli plasmid R6K; requires the R6K initiator protein pi for replication
   4953..4977    -  protein_bind   attB1: mutant version of attB; recombination site for the Gateway® BP reaction BP Clonase™
   5077..5937    -  CDS            AmpR: β-lactamase; bla; confers resistance to ampicillin, carbenicillin, and related antibiotics
   5938..6042    -  promoter       AmpR promoter: bla
   6129..17      -  CDS            lacZα (fragment) (across the origin): LacZα fragment of β-galactosidase; lacZ fragment
