[The description below was written by a language model from this plasmid's Addgene catalogue record and pLannotate feature annotations shown in this document.]
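Description:
pGLU_10 is a 6,155 nt empty-backbone plasmid built on pGLDV_62 and catalogued as a synthetic biology vector for making transposon insertion libraries, specifically a Himar-variant backbone carrying a tetracycline marker. It replicates from the R6K γ origin, which depends on the pi initiator protein supplied in trans. This explains its propagation in a pir-expressing E. coli strain and means it should behave as a suicide vector in recipients lacking pi. Maintenance in E. coli relies on an AmpR β-lactamase gene driven by its own bla promoter, and the record lists it as high copy. An incP origin of transfer allows the plasmid to be mobilised by conjugation from a donor providing the transfer functions, which fits its stated use with non-model bacteria.

The annotated payload consists of an mScarlet-I red fluorescent protein coding sequence followed, in the same orientation, by a tetracycline efflux gene of the Bacillus subtilis tetL type (annotated as a fragment). These presumably serve as the reporter and selectable marker for recipient cells, with tetracycline resistance identifying insertion mutants after the non-replicating plasmid is lost. The automated annotation does not detect a Himar transposase gene, the mariner inverted repeats, or the promoters driving mScarlet-I and the tetracycline marker. A sizeable unannotated region lies between oriT and mScarlet-I, so the position and boundaries of the transposon cannot be confirmed from the feature table. A Gateway attB1-like site and a short lacZα fragment spanning the sequence origin are also called, probably as cloning remnants. No insert is recorded, consistent with its role as a starting backbone for library construction.
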