Addgene plasmid #225818: pGLU_10
Purpose: (Empty Backbone) Tn libraries Himar variant TET backbone
Depositing lab: Nili Ostrov. Depositing organization: Cultivarium, Convergent Research. Publication: A scalable transposon mutagenesis system for non-model bacteria. Gilbert C, Leung J, Crits-Christoph A, Kang SC, Esmurria A, Fenn K, Brumwell SL, Martin-Moldes Z, Mendler K, Barnum TP, Nguyen M-A, Lee HH, Ostrov N. bioRxiv 2025.12.22.696024 10.64898/2025.12.22.696024.
Backbone
  Vector backbone: pGLDV_62
  Vector type: Synthetic Biology
Growth in bacteria
  Bacterial resistance: Ampicillin, 100 μg/mL
  Growth temperature: 37°C
  Growth strain: Pir1
  Copy number: High Copy
Gene/Insert
  Gene/Insert name: None
  Mutation: N/A
Terms and licenses: Academic/Nonprofit Terms; Industry Terms: Not Available to Industry
Depositor comments: Please visit https://doi.org/10.64898/2025.12.22.696024 for bioRxiv preprint.
How to cite: pGLU_10 was a gift from Nili Ostrov (Addgene plasmid # 225818 ; http://n2t.net/addgene:225818 ; RRID:Addgene_225818)
